>Addgene plasmid #73070 | pcDNA3.1_SNORD2 probe | depositor partial sequence | sequence record 134211 | SNORD2 in antisense orientation to T7 promoter
NNNNNNNNNNNNNNNCTTGGTANCGAGCTCGGATCCACTAGTCCAGTGTGGTGGAATTGCCCTTATAATC
AAGTGATCAGCAATGAGTATTCCCTTCATTTCAGGTCAGTCCCGAAAGATGATTGCCATCATTTCACTTT
AAGGAAGGGCAATTCTGCAGATATCCAGCACAGTGGCGGCCGCTCGAGTCTAGAGGGCCCGCGGTTCGAA
GGTAAGCCTATCCCTAACCCTCTCCTCGGTCTCGATTCTACGCGTACCGGTCATCATCACCATCACCATT
GAGTTTAAACCCGCTGATCAGCCTCGACTGTGCCTTCTAGTTGCCAGCCATCTGTTGTTTGCCCCTCCCC
CGTGCCTTCCTTGACCCTGGAAGGTGCCACTCCCACTGTCCTTTCCTAATAAAATGAGGAAATTGCATCG
CATTGTCTGAGTAGGTGTCATTCTATTCTGGGGGGTGGGGTGGGGCAGGACAGCAAGGGGGAGGATTGGG
AAGACAATAGCAGGCATGCTGGGGATGCGGTGGGCTCTATGGCTTCTGAGGCGGAAAGAACCAGCTGGGG
CTCTAGGGGGTATCCCC
[124 nt withheld, positions 578-701]
C
[91 nt withheld, positions 703-793]
A
[49 nt withheld, positions 795-843]
CCTTTGACGTTGGAGTCCACGTTCTTT
[37 nt withheld, positions 871-907]
ACCCTATCTCGGTCTATTCTTTTGATTTATAAGGNTTTTGCCGATTTCGGCCTATTGGNNAAAAAATGAG
CTGATTTAACAAAATTNAACGCGAATTAATTCTGTGGAATGTGTGTCAGTTAGGGTGNGNAAGTCCCCAG
NTCCCAGCAGNNANANTATGNNNGCNTGCATCTNANNNTCANCANCANNNNNNNAGNNCCCAGNTCCCNN
CAGCANAANNATNCAAGCANGCATNNNNNNNNTNNGNNNNNANNCNNNNCCNNANNNCNNNNNNCNNNNN
NNNNNNNNNNNNNTNNCGCCCNNNGNNTGAANANANNNTNTNNNNNNNNNGN
