>Addgene plasmid #73070 | pcDNA3.1_SNORD2 probe | addgene partial sequence | sequence record 137656 | CMV-F 5'-CGCAAATGGGCGGTAGGCGTG-3'
CTAGAGAACCCACTGCTTACTGGCTTATCGAAATTAATACGACTCACTATAGGGAGACCCAAGCTGGCTA
GTTAAGCTTGGTACCGAGCTCGGATCCACTAGTCCAGTGTGGTGGAATTGCCCTTATAATCAAGTGATCA
GCAATGAGTATTCCCTTCATTTCAGGTCAGTCCCGAAAGATGATTGCCATCATTTCACTTTAAGGAAGGG
CAATTCTGCAGATATCCAGCACAGTGGCGGCCGCTCGAGTCTAGAGGGCCCGCGGTTCGAAGGTAAGCCT
ATCCCTAACCCTCTCCTCGGTCTCGATTCTACGCGTACCGGTCATCATCACCATCACCATTGAGTTTAAA
CCCGCTGATCAGCCTCGACTGTGCCTTCTAGTTGCCAGCCATCTGTTGTTTGCCCCTCCCCCGTGCCTTC
CTTGACCCTGGAAGGTGCCACTCCCACTGTCCTTTCCTAATAAAATGAGGAAATTGCATCGCATTGTCTG
AGTAGGTGTCATTCTATTCTGGGGGGTGGGGTGGGGCAGGACAGCAAGGGGGAGGATTGGGAAGACAATA
GCAGGCATGCTGGGGATGCGGTGGGCTCTATGGCTTCTGAGGCGGAAAGAACCAGCTGGGGCTCTAGGGG
GTATCCCC
[124 nt withheld, positions 639-762]
CGCCGGCTTT
