>Addgene plasmid #73070 | pcDNA3.1_SNORD2 probe | addgene partial sequence | sequence record 137657 | BGH-rev 5'-TAGAAGGCACAGTCGAGG-3'
TGATGGTGATGATGACCGGTACGCGTAGAATCGAGACCGAGGAGAGGGTTAGGGATAGGCTTACCTTCGA
ACCGCGGGCCCTCTAGACTCGAGCGGCCGCCACTGTGCTGGATATCTGCAGAATTGCCCTTCCTTAAAGT
GAAATGATGGCAATCATCTTTCGGGACTGACCTGAAATGAAGGGAATACTCATTGCTGATCACTTGATTA
TAAGGGCAATTCCACCACACTGGACTAGTGGATCCGAGCTCGGTACCAAGCTTAACTAGCCAGCTTGGGT
CTCCCTATAGTGAGTCGTATTAATTTCGATAAGCCAGTAAGCAGTGGGTTCTCTAGTTAGCCAGAGAGCT
CTGCTTATATAGACCTCCCACCGTACACGCCTACCGCCCATTTGCGTCAATGGGGCGGAGTTGTTACGAC
ATTTTGGAAAGTCCCGTTGATTTTGGTGCCAAAACAAACTCCCATTGACGTCAATGGGGTGGAGACTTGG
AAATCCCCGTGAGTCAAACCGCTATCCACGCCCATTGATGTACTGCCAAAACCGCATCACCATGGTAATA
GCGATGACTAATACGTAGATGTACTGCCAAGTAGGAAAGTCCCATAAGGTCATGTACTGGGCATAATGCC
AGGCGGGCCATTTACCGTCATTGACGTCAATAGGGGGCGTACTTGGCATATGATACACTTGATGTACTGC
CAAGTGGGCAGTTTACCGTAAATACTCCACCCATTGACGTCAATGGAAAGTCCCTATTGGCGTTACTATG
GGAACATACGTCATTATTGACGTCAATGGGCGGGGGTCGTTGGGCGGTCAGCCAGGCGGGCCATTTACCG
TAAGTTATGTAACGCGGAACTCCATATATGGGCTATGAACTAATGACC
