[The description below was written by a language model from this plasmid's Addgene catalogue record.]
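Description:
pcDNA3.1_SNORD2 probe is a template plasmid for making an antisense RNA probe against human SNORD2, a C/D box small nucleolar RNA also known as snR39B or R39B. The SNORD2 sequence was inserted by TOPO cloning into a pcDNA3.1 backbone, which is catalogued as a mammalian expression vector. The plasmid is propagated in E. coli under ampicillin selection; its copy number is listed as unknown. No feature table accompanies the record, so other backbone elements, such as the origin of replication, any mammalian promoter or any eukaryotic selection marker, are not documented for this clone.

The promoter recorded for the insert is T7, the bacteriophage RNA polymerase promoter. Together with the stated purpose, this indicates that the plasmid serves mainly as a template for in vitro transcription rather than for expression in mammalian cells. The insert is presumably oriented so that T7 transcription yields RNA complementary to the endogenous snoRNA, although the record does not explicitly state the orientation or the exact boundaries and length of the cloned fragment. Antisense transcripts of this kind are commonly labelled and used in hybridisation-based detection of small RNAs, for example RNase protection or Northern-type assays; the record does not say which method was intended. The plasmid comes from work on the roles of C/D box snoRNAs in both rRNA modification and alternative pre-mRNA splicing, where a specific probe allows SNORD2 to be detected and measured in human RNA samples.
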