Addgene plasmid #73070: pcDNA3.1_SNORD2 probe
Purpose: antisense probe for detection of human SNORD2 (C/D box snoRNA snR39B)
Depositing lab: Stefan Stamm. Depositing organization: University of Kentucky. Publication: Dual function of C/D box small nucleolar RNAs in rRNA modification and alternative pre-mRNA splicing. Falaleeva M, Pages A, Matuszek Z, Hidmi S, Agranat-Tamir L, Korotkov K, Nevo Y, Eyras E, Sperling R, Stamm S. Proc Natl Acad Sci U S A. 2016 Mar 22;113(12):E1625-34. doi: 10.1073/pnas.1519292113. Epub 2016 Mar 8. PubMed 26957605.
Backbone
  Vector backbone: pcDNA3.1
  Vector type: Mammalian Expression
Growth in bacteria
  Bacterial resistance: Ampicillin, 100 μg/mL
  Growth temperature: 37°C
  Growth strain: DH5alpha
  Copy number: Unknown
Gene/Insert
  Gene/Insert name: SNORD2
  Species: H. sapiens (human)
  Entrez Gene: SNORD2 (a.k.a. R39B, SNR39B)
  Promoter: t7
  Cloning method: TOPO Cloning
  Sequencing primers: 5′ ccttaaagtgaaatgatggc; 3′ ATAATCAAGTGATCAGCAATG
Terms and licenses: Academic/Nonprofit Terms; Industry Terms: Not Available to Industry
How to cite: pcDNA3.1_SNORD2 probe was a gift from Stefan Stamm (Addgene plasmid # 73070 ; http://n2t.net/addgene:73070 ; RRID:Addgene_73070)
